Addgene plasmid #18437: T4 Lysozyme L91A WT*
Depositing lab: Brian Matthews. Depositing organization: University of Oregon.
Backbone
  Vector backbone: pHS1403
  Backbone size w/o insert (bp): 5000
  Vector type: Bacterial Expression
Growth in bacteria
  Bacterial resistance: Ampicillin, 100 μg/mL
  Growth temperature: 37°C
  Growth strain: DH5alpha
  Copy number: High Copy
Gene/Insert
  Gene/Insert name: T4 Lysozyme (alt name: JX14 TA)
  Species: Bacteriophage T4
  Insert size (bp): 600
  Mutation: L91A WT*
  GenBank ID: NP_049736
  Entrez Gene: e (a.k.a. T4p123)
  Cloning method: Restriction Enzyme; 5′ cloning site BamHI (not destroyed); 3′ cloning site HindIII (not destroyed)
  Sequencing primers: 5′ na; 3′ GGCGTATCACGAGGCCC
Terms and licenses: Academic/Nonprofit Terms; Industry Terms: Not Available to Industry
Depositor comments: The BamHI site is 27 bp from the ATG and the HindIII site is 115 bp from the stop.
How to cite: T4 Lysozyme L91A WT* was a gift from Brian Matthews (Addgene plasmid # 18437 ; http://n2t.net/addgene:18437 ; RRID:Addgene_18437)
