[The description below was written by a language model from this plasmid's Addgene catalogue record.]
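Description:
T4 Lysozyme L91A WT* is a bacterial expression plasmid built on the pHS1403 backbone (about 5 kb without insert) that carries a mutant form of the bacteriophage T4 lysozyme gene (gene e). It is maintained in E. coli as a high-copy plasmid under ampicillin selection. No feature table accompanies the catalogue entry, and the record does not name the promoter driving expression, the origin of replication, or any other regulatory elements of the backbone.

The insert is roughly 600 bp and was placed between BamHI and HindIII sites, both of which remain intact, so the fragment can be excised or swapped. According to the depositor's comments, the BamHI site lies 27 bp from the start codon and the HindIII site 115 bp from the stop codon, meaning the cloned fragment includes short flanking untranslated stretches on either side of the coding sequence. The encoded protein carries the substitution L91A, replacing leucine 91 with alanine, in the "WT*" background. In the T4 lysozyme literature WT* generally denotes the cysteine-free pseudo-wild-type protein used as a reference for mutational work, although the record does not itself define the term. No affinity tags or fusion partners are listed.

The record does not state a specific purpose, but a single large-to-small residue replacement in an expression vector of this type is consistent with producing recombinant mutant lysozyme in bacteria for studies of protein stability, folding and structure, for which T4 lysozyme is a widely used model system.
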