>Addgene plasmid #18437 | T4 Lysozyme L91A WT* | addgene partial sequence | sequence record 24223 | 18437 sequence with 3primeUP
GCTANTGAAAAAGCCCGCTCATTAGGCGGGCTCAGATCTGCTCATGNTTTGACAGCTTATCATCGATAAG
CTTCGGCAATAAATTCTTGATATGTTTTCATATGTTTCCTTTAAATATTTTAATTAGTAATTGTCTATTC
AAGTAATTGTGAATATACTATCACAATTCCAAGAGAAAGTAAACAGCTTTATAGATTTTTATACGCGTCC
CAAGTGCCAGTTCTAAACGTTGTAATGACTCGTTTTGCGCGATTAGGTGTTTGATTATACCATCTACTTT
TAGCTAAGTTAACTGCTGCTTCATCCCAGCGTTTTTGTTGAAGCATACGTAAAGAGTTAGTAAATCCTGC
CACACCGGTTTCTCCCATTTGGAAAACCATATTAATCAATGCAGCGCGACGAACCGCATCAGCAGAATCA
TAAACCGGTTTTAATTTAGCATTTCTCAGAATTCCGCGAACAGCAGCATCAACATCCTGATTAAAGAGTT
TTTCAGCCTCATCTTTTGTAATTACACCATTAGTATTACGCCCAATAGCTTTATCTAATTCAGATTTAGC
AGCATTAAGTGATGGACTTTTTGTAAGCAAATGACCGATGCCAATAGTGTAATAGCCTTCTGTGTCTTTA
TAGATTTTAAGTCTAAGACCTTCATCTATACGTAACATTTCAAATATATTCATAATACCTCCTAAGCATC
GATGGATCCTGTTTCCTGTGTGAAATTGTTATCCGCTCACAATTCCACACATTATACGAGCCGATGATTA
ATTGTCACAGGGGGATGGGGA
